Addgene plasmid #170896: pGREAT8
Purpose: GoldenBraid Double Transcriptional Unit - pAtUBQ10_E-Luc_NtEUt+pNOS_Red-F_NOSt
Depositing lab: Markita Landry. Depositing organization: University of California, Berkeley. Publication: A Ratiometric Dual Color Luciferase Reporter for Fast Characterization of Transcriptional Regulatory Elements in Plants. Gonzalez-Grandio E, Demirer GS, Ma W, Brady S, Landry MP. ACS Synth Biol. 2021 Sep 14. doi: 10.1021/acssynbio.1c00248. PubMed 34520169.
Backbone
  Vector backbone: pDGB1_omega1
  Backbone manufacturer: Diego Orzaez Lab
  Backbone size w/o insert (bp): 2925
  Vector type: Plant Expression, Luciferase, Synthetic Biology
Growth in bacteria
  Bacterial resistance: Spectinomycin, 50 μg/mL
  Growth temperature: 37°C
  Growth strain: DH5alpha
  Copy number: High Copy
Gene/Insert
  Gene/Insert name: E-Luc (alt name: Enhanced beetle luciferase)
  Species: Pyrearinus termitilluminans (E-Luc) and Luciola curciata (Red-F)
  Insert size (bp): 5211
  Mutation: c.375C>T silent mutation to remove BbsI site (E-Luc), p.S286Y Red mutant (RedF)
  Promoter: pAtUBQ10
  Cloning method: Restriction Enzyme; 5′ cloning site Esp3I (destroyed during cloning); 3′ cloning site Esp3I (destroyed during cloning)
  Sequencing primers: 5′ GGGAAACGCCTGGTATCTTT; 3′ CCGATCCCCGGAATTAGATC
Terms and licenses: Academic/Nonprofit Terms; Industry Terms: Not Available to Industry
Depositor comments: Encodes both E-Luc and Red-F transcriptional units. Insert can be excised by BsaI digestion. Requires pSOUP for replication in agrobacterium . Please visit https://www.biorxiv.org/content/10.1101/2021.05.26.443018v2 to read the preprint on bioRxiv
How to cite: pGREAT8 was a gift from Markita Landry (Addgene plasmid # 170896 ; http://n2t.net/addgene:170896 ; RRID:Addgene_170896)
