[The description below was written by a language model from this plasmid's Addgene catalogue record and pLannotate feature annotations shown in this document.]
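Description:
pGREAT8 is a GoldenBraid omega-level binary plasmid for plant expression, built in the pDGB1_omega1 backbone and carrying two luciferase transcriptional units within one T-DNA. The annotated sequence (about 8.1 kb) shows left and right T-DNA border repeats flanking the payload. It also shows a high-copy ColE1/pUC-type origin for propagation in E. coli, an aadA gene conferring spectinomycin resistance, and a pSa origin. The pSa origin is the pGreen-style replicon, and the depositor notes that the helper plasmid pSOUP is required for replication in Agrobacterium.

According to the catalogue entry, the first unit places E-Luc, an enhanced beetle luciferase from Pyrearinus termitilluminans, under the Arabidopsis UBQ10 promoter with the terminator designated NtEUt. This coding sequence carries a silent change that removes an internal BbsI site. The automated feature table does not annotate this promoter, coding sequence or terminator, but they presumably occupy the largely unannotated region upstream of the NOS promoter. The short "dU6-3 promoter" hit in that stretch is a 17-nt fragment and probably a spurious match. The second unit is fully annotated: a NOS promoter drives Red-F, the S286Y red-shifted mutant of Luciola cruciata firefly luciferase, followed by the NOS terminator.

The two units were assembled through Esp3I sites that were destroyed in cloning, and the combined insert can be released with BsaI for further GoldenBraid assembly. The two luciferases emit different colours, so expressing both from one T-DNA gives a ratiometric dual-colour readout in which one signal can normalise the other. The associated work applies this system to fast characterisation of transcriptional regulatory elements in plants.
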