Features (pLannotate 1.2.2; 13 found; start..end, strand, type, name):
   1396..1412    -  promoter       dU6-3 promoter (fragment): RNA polymerase III promoter for Drosophila U6-3 snRNA (Port et al., 2014)
   2868..3047    +  promoter       NOS promoter: nopaline synthase promoter
   3106..4725    +  CDS            LUCI_LUCCR: Experimental evidence at protein level: Swiss-Prot protein existence level 1. Produces green light with a wavelength of 544 nm. From Luciola cruciata (Japanese firefly) (Genji firefly).
   4752..5004    +  terminator     NOS terminator: nopaline synthase terminator and poly(A) signal
   5125..5212    +  promoter       AmpR promoter (fragment): bla
   5246..5270    +  misc_feature   RB T-DNA repeat: right border repeat from nopaline C58 T-DNA
   5361..5949    -  rep_origin     ori: high-copy-number ColE1/pMB1/pBR322/pUC origin of replication
   6123..6911    -  CDS            aadA: S3AD_ECOLX - Experimental evidence at protein level: Swiss-Prot protein existence level 1. Mediates bacterial resistance to the antibiotics streptomycin and spectinomycin. From Escherichia coli.
   6918..6974    -  CDS            GmR (fragment): gentamycin acetyltransferase; aacC1; confers resistance to gentamycin
   7150..7173    -  promoter       Pc promoter (fragment): intI1 (promoter lies within the coding sequence); class 1 integron promoter
   7449..7550    +  CDS            TRA2_ECOLX (fragment): Protein predicted: Swiss-Prot protein existence level 4. Required for transposition of transposon Tn903. From Escherichia coli.
   7555..7990    +  rep_origin     pSa ori: origin of replication from bacterial plasmid pSa
   8117..3       +  misc_feature   LB T-DNA repeat (across the origin): left border repeat from nopaline C58 T-DNA (truncated)
>Addgene plasmid #170896 | pGREAT8 | addgene full sequence | sequence record 334479 | Addgene NGS Result
TAACGGATCCGGTCTCAGGAGGTCGACGAGTCAGTAATAAACGGCGTCAAAGTGGTTGCAGCCGGCACAC
ACGAGTCGTGTTTATCAACTCAAAGCACAAATACTTTTCCTCAACCTAAAAATAAGGCAATTAGCCAAAA
ACAACTTTGCGTGTAAACAACGCTCAATACACGTGTCATTTTATTATTAGCTATTGCTTCACCGCCTTAG
CTTTCTCGTGACCTAGTCGTCCTCGTCTTTTCTTCTTCTTCTTCTATAAAACAATACCCAAAGAGCTCTT
CTTCTTCACAATTCAGATTTCAATTTCTCAAAATCTTAAAAACTTTCTCTCAATTCTCTCTACCGTGATC
AAGGTAAATTTCTGTGTTCCTTATTCTCTCAAAATCTTCGATTTTGTTTTCGTTCGATCCCAATTTCGTA
TATGTTCTTTGGTTTAGATTCTGTTAATCTTAGATCGAAGATGATTTTCTGGGTTTGATCGTTAGATATC
ATCTTAATTCTCGATTAGGGTTTCATAGATATCATCCGATTTGTTCAAATAATTTGAGTTTTGTCGAATA
ATTACTCTTCGATTTGTGATTTCTATCTAGATCTGGTGTTAGTTTCTAGTTTGTGCGATCGAATTTGTCG
ATTAATCTGAGTTTTTCTGATTAACAGAATGGAGAGAGAGAAGAACGTGGTGTACGGCCCCGAGCCCAAG
CACCCTCTGGGCAACTTCACCGCCGGCGAGATGCTGTACAACGCTCTGCACAAGCACTCCCACATCCCCC
AGGCCATCCTGGACGTGATGGGCAACGAGTCCCTTTCCTACCAGGAGTTCTTCGACACTACTGTGAAGCT
GGGCCAGAGCCTCCAGAACTGTGGCTACAAGATGAACGATGTCGTGTCGATCTGTGCAGAGAACAACAAG
AGATTCTTCATCCCCATCATCTCCGCCTGGTACATCGGCATGGTGGTGGCCCCTGTGAACGAGGACTATA
TCCCAGACGAGCTGTGTAAAGTGACCGGCATCTCCAAGCCGATCCTGGTCTTTACCACTAGGAAGATCCT
GCCTAAGGTTTTGGAGGTTAAAGACAGAACCAACTACATAAAGAGGATCATCATACTGGACTCTGAAGAG
AACCTGCTGGGCTGCGAGAGCCTGCACAACTTCATGTCCAGGTACTCCGACAACAACCTCCAAACATTCA
AGCCTCTGCACTACGACCCTGTGGACCAGGTAGCCGCCATCCTGTGCTCCTCCGGCACAACCGGCCTGCC
TAAAGGCGTGATGCAGACCCACAGGAACATCTGTGTGAGACTCACACACGCATCTGACCCCAGAGTGGGT
ACACAACTCATCCCCGGCGTATCCGTGCTGGCCTACCTGCCATTCTTCCACGCCTTCGGCTTCAGTATCA
ACCTGGGCTATTTCATGGTGGGCCTGAGAGTGGTGATGCTCCGAAGGTTTAACCAGGAGGTGTTCCTGAA
GGCCATCCAGGACTACGAGGTGAGGAGCGTGATCAACGTTCCCTCCACAATCCTGTTCCTGTCCAAGAGC
CCTCTGGTGGACAAGTACGACCTATCCACCCTGGCGGAGCTGTGCTGTGGAGCCGCTCCTCTGGCGAAGG
AGGTGGCCGAGATCGCCGTGAAGAGGCTGAACCTGCCAGGGATACGGTGTGGCTACGGTCTAACAGAGTC
TACCTCCGCCAACATCCATACTCTGCACAACGAGTTCAAGTCCGGCTCCCTGGGCAAGGTGACACCTTAC
ATGGCCGCCAAGATCATCGACAGGAACACCGGCGAGGCCCTGGGTCCAAACCAGGTGGGCGAGCTGTGCA
TCTGGGGACCTATGGTAACAAAAGGCTATGTGAACAACCCACAGGCTACTAAGGAGGCCATCGACGACGA
CGGCTGGCTGCACTCTGGCGACTTCGGCTACTACGACGAGGACGAGTATTTCTACATCGTGGACCGGTAC
AAGGAGCTGATCAAATACAAGGGCTATCAGGTCGCCCCTGTGGAGCTGGAGGAGATCCTCCTTCAGCACC
CAGGCATCAGGGACGTGGCCGTCGTGGGTATCCCTGACATCGAGGCCGGCGAGCTGCCAGCCGGCTTCGT
GGTGAAGCAGCCCGGCGCCCAACTCACCGCTAAGGAGGTGTACGACTTCCTGGCCCAGAGGGTGTCTCAC
TCCAAGTACCTGAGGGGCGGCGTAAGGTTCGTGGACTCTATCCCCAGGAACGTGACAGGCAAGATTAGTC
GAAAAGAGCTGAGGGAGGCCCTGATGGAGAAGGCTTCTAAGCTGTAAGCTTAAAGCAGAATGCTGAGCTA
AAAGAAAGGCTTTTTCCATTTTCGAGAGACAATGAGAAAAGAAGAAGAAGAAGAAGAAGAAGAAGAAGAA
GAAGAAGAAAAGAGTAAATAATAAAGCCCCACAGGAGGCGAAGTTCTTGTAGCTCCATGTTATCTAAGTT
ATTGATATTGTTTGCCCTATATTTTATTTCTGTCATTGTGTATGTTTTGTTCAGTTTCGATCTCCTTGCA
AAATGCAGAGATTATGAGATGAATAAACTAAGTTATATTATTATACGTGTTAATATTCTCCTCCTCTCTC
TAGCTAGCCTTTTGTTTTCTCTTTTTCTTATTTGATTTTCTTTAAATCAATCCATTTTAGGAGAGGGCCA
GGGAGTGATCCAGCAAAACATGAAGATTAGAAGAAACTTCCCTCTTTTTTTTCCTGAAAACAATTTAACG
TCGAGATTTATCTCTTTTTGTAATGGAATCATTTCTACAGTTATGACCGCTGTCAGGAGATACATGAGAA
TTAAGGGAGTCACGGTATGACCCCCGCCGATGACGCGGGACAAGCCGTTTTACGTTTGGAACTGACAGAA
CCGCAACGTTGAAGGAGCCACTGAGCCGCGGGTTTCTGGAGTTTAATGAGCTAAGCACATACGTCAGAAA
CCATTATTGCGCGTTCAAAAGTCGCCTAAGGTCACTATCAGCTAGCAAATATTTCTTGTCAAAAATGCTC
CACTGACGTTCCATAAATTCCCCTCGGTATCCAATTAGAGTCTCATATTCACTCTCAACTCGATCGAGGC
AATGGAGAACATGGAGAACGACGAGAACATTGTGGTGGGACCCAAGCCGTTCTACCCGATCGAGGAGGGT
TCCGCTGGCACCCAGCTGCGCAAGTACATGGAGCGCTACGCTAAGCTGGGTGCTATCGCCTTCACCAACG
CCGTGACCGGTGTGGATTACTCCTACGCCGAGTACCTGGAGAAGTCCTGCTGCCTCGGAAAGGCCCTGCA
GAACTACGGTCTGGTCGTGGATGGCCGCATTGCCCTCTGCTCGGAGAACTGCGAGGAGTTCTTCATTCCC
GTGATCGCTGGTCTGTTCATCGGAGTCGGCGTTGCCCCAACCAACGAGATCTACACCCTGCGCGAGCTGG
TCCACAGCCTGGGTATCAGCAAGCCGACCATCGTTTTCTCGAGCAAGAAGGGCCTCGACAAGGTTATCAC
CGTGCAAAAAACCGTCACCACCATCAAGACCATCGTTATCCTGGATTCCAAGGTTGACTACCGCGGTTAC
CAGTGCCTCGACACCTTCATCAAGCGTAACACCCCACCCGGCTTCCAAGCCTCCTCCTTCAAAACCGTGG
AGGTTGATCGCAAGGAGCAGGTGGCCCTGATCATGAACTCCTCCGGCTCCACCGGTCTGCCAAAGGGCGT
GCAGCTGACCCACGAGAACACCGTCACCCGCTTCTCGCATGCCCGTGATCCCATCTACGGCAACCAGGTG
TCCCCAGGCACCGCCGTCCTGACCGTCGTGCCCCTCCACCACGGCTTCGGCATGTTCACCACTCTCGGCT
ACTTGATCTGCGGCTTCCGTGTGGTGATGCTGACTAAGTTCGACGAGGAGACTTTCCTCAAGACCCTGCA
AGACTACAAGTGCACTTACGTGATCCTGGTGCCGACCCTGTTCGCCATCCTGAACAAGAGCGAGCTGTTG
AACAAATACGACCTGTCGAACCTGGTGGAGATCGCTTCCGGCGGCGCCCCACTGTCGAAGGAAGTTGGCG
AGGCCGTTGCTCGCCGCTTCAACCTGCCCGGCGTCCGTCAGGGTTACGGCCTGACCGAGACTACCTCGGC
TATCATCATCACCCCCGAGGGCGACGATAAGCCCGGCGCTTCCGGCAAGGTTGTTCCACTCTTCAAAGCC
AAGGTGATCGACCTGGACACCAAGAAGTCCCTGGGTCCCAACCGTCGCGGAGAAGTGTGCGTCAAGGGCC
CCATGCTGATGAAGGGCTACGTCAACAACCCAGAGGCCACCAAGGAGTTGATCGACGAGGAGGGCTGGCT
GCACACTGGTGACATCGGTTACTACGACGAAGAGAAGCACTTCTTCATCGTTGACCGCCTGAAGTCCTTG
ATCAAGTACAAGGGCTACCAGGTTCCCCCCGCCGAGCTCGAGAGCGTCCTGCTGCAGCACCCCTCCATTT
TCGATGCCGGAGTGGCCGGTGTCCCCGATCCCGTGGCTGGCGAGCTGCCAGGTGCCGTCGTCGTGCTGGA
GTCCGGCAAGAACATGACCGAGAAGGAAGTGATGGATTACGTGGCCTCGCAAGTGTCCAACGCCAAGCGC
CTGCGCGGCGGCGTGCGCTTCGTGGATGAGGTGCCCAAGGGCCTCACCGGAAAGATCGACGGTCGCGCTA
TCCGCGAGATCCTCAAGAAGCCCGTGGCCAAGATGTGAGCTTGGAATGGATCTTCGATCCCGATCGTTCA
AACATTTGGCAATAAAGTTTCTTAAGATTGAATCCTGTTGCCGGTCTTGCGACGATTATCATATAATTTC
TGTTGAATTACGTTAAGCATGTAATAATTAACATGTAATGCATGACGTTATTTATGAGATGGGTTTTTAT
GATTAGAGTCCCGCAATTATACATTTAATACGCGATAGAAAACAAAATATAGCGCGCAAACTAGGATAAA
TTATCGCGCGCGGTGTCATCTATGTTACTAGATCGGGAATTGCCAAGCTAATTCTTGAAGATGAAAGGGC
CTCGTGATACGCCTATTTTTATAGGTTAATGTCATGATAATAATGGTTTCTTAGACGTCAGGTGGCACTT
TTCGGGGAAATGTGCGCGGAACCCCTATTTGTTTATTTTTCTAAATACATTCAAATATGTATCCGCTCAT
GAGACAATAACCCTGATAAATGCTTCAATAATGGGACCGACTCGCGCTGTCATGAGACCGGATCCTGACA
GGATATATTGGCGGGTAAACTAAGTCGCTGTATGTGTTTGTTTGAGATCTCATGTGAGCAAAAGGCCAGC
AAAAGGCCAGGAACCGTAAAAAGGCCGCGTTGCTGGCGTTTTTCCATAGGCTCCGCCCCCCTGACGAGCA
TCACAAAAATCGACGCTCAAGTCAGAGGTGGCGAAACCCGACAGGACTATAAAGATACCAGGCGTTTCCC
CCTGGAAGCTCCCTCGTGCGCTCTCCTGTTCCGACCCTGCCGCTTACCGGATACCTGTCCGCCTTTCTCC
CTTCGGGAAGCGTGGCGCTTTCTCATAGCTCACGCTGTAGGTATCTCAGTTCGGTGTAGGTCGTTCGCTC
CAAGCTGGGCTGTGTGCACGAACCCCCCGTTCAGCCCGACCGCTGCGCCTTATCCGGTAACTATCGTCTT
GAGTCCAACCCGGTAAGACACGACTTATCGCCACTGGCAGCAGCCACTGGTAACAGGATTAGCAGAGCGA
GGTATGTAGGCGGTGCTACAGAGTTCTTGAAGTGGTGGCCTAACTACGGCTACACTAGAAGAACAGTATT
TGGTATCTGCGCTCTGCTGAAGCCAGTTACCTTCGGAAGAAGAGTTGGTAGCTCTTGATCCGGCAAACAA
ACCACCGCTGGTAGCGGTGGTTTTTTTGTTTGCAAGCAGCAGATTACGCGCAGAAAAAAAGGATCTCAAG
AAGATCCTTTGATCTTTTCTACGGGGTCTGACGCTCAGTGGAACGAAAACTCACGTTAAGGGATTTTGGT
CATGAGATTATCAAAAAGGATCTTCACCTAGATCCTTTTAAATTAAAAATGAAGTTTTAAATCAATCTAA
AGTATATATGTGTAACATTGGTCTAGTGATTATTTGCCGACTACCTTGGTGATCTCGCCTTTCACGTAGT
GGACAAATTCTTCCAACTGATCTGCGCGCGAGGCCAAGCGATCTTCTTCTTGTCCAAGATAAGCCTGTCT
AGCTTCAAGTATGACGGGCTGATACTGGGCCGGCAGGCGCTCCATTGCCCAGTCGGCAGCGACATCCTTC
GGCGCGATTTTGCCGGTTACTGCGCTGTACCAAATGCGGGACAACGTAAGCACTACATTTCGCTCATCAC
CAGCCCAGTCGGGCGGCGAGTTCCATAGCGTTAAGGTTTCATTTAGCGCCTCAAATAGATCCTGTTCAGG
AACCGGATCAAAGAGTTCCTCCGCCGCTGGACCTACCAAGGCAACGCTATGTTCTCTTGCTTTTGTCAGC
AAGATAGCCAGATCAATGTCGATCGTGGCTGGCTCGAAGATACCTGCAAGAATGTCATTGCGCTGCCATT
CTCCAAATTGCAGTTCGCGCTTAGCTGGATAACGCCACGGAATGATGTCGTCGTGCACAACAATGGTGAC
TTCTACAGCGCGGAGAATCTCGCTCTCTCCAGGGGAAGCCGAAGTTTCCAAAAGGTCGTTGATCAAAGCT
CGCCGCGTTGTTTCATCAAGCCTTACGGTCACCGTAACCAGCAAATCAATATCACTGTGTGGCTTCAGGC
CGCCATCCACTGCGGAGCCGTACAAATGTACGGCCAGCAACGTCGGTTCGAGATGGCGCTCGATGACGCC
AACTACCTCTGATAGTTGAGTCGATACTTCGGCGATCACCGCTTCCCTCATAATGTTTAACTTTGTTTTA
GGGCGACTGCCCTGCTGCGTAACATCGTTGCTGCTCCATAACATCAAACATCGACCCACGGCGTAACGCG
CTTGCTGCTTGGATGCCCGAGGCATAGACTGTACCCCAAAAAAACAGTCATAACAAGCCATGAAAACCGC
CACTGCGCCGTTACCACCGCTGCGTTCGGTCAAGGTTCTGGACCAGTTGCGTGAGCGCATACGCTACTTG
CATTACAGCTTACGAACCGAACAGGCTTATGTCCACTGGGTTCGTGCCTTCATCCGTTTCCACGGTGTGC
GTCACCCGGCAACCTTGGGTAGCAGCGAAGTCGAGGCATTTCTGTCCTGGCTGGAACACCCCTTGTATTA
CTGTTTATGTAAGCAGACAGTTTTATTGTTCATGATGATATATTTTTATCTTGTGCAATGTAACATCAGA
GATTTTGAGACACAACGTGGCTTTGTTGAATAAATCGAACTTTTGCTGAGTTGAAGGATCAGATCACGCA
TCTTCCCGACAACGCAGACCGTTCCGTGGCAAAGCAAAAGTTCAAAATCACCAACTGGTCCACCTACAAC
AAAGCTCTCATCAACCGTGGCTCCCTCACTTTCTGGCTGGATGATGGGGCGATTCAGGCGATCCCCATCC
AACAGCCCGCCGTCGAGCGGGCTTTTTTATCCCCGGAAGCCTGTGGATAGAGGGTAGTTATCCACGTGAA
ACCGCTAATGCCCCGCAAAGCCTTGATTCACGGGGCTTTCCGGCCCGCTCCAAAAACTATCCACGTGAAA
TCGCTAATCAGGGTACGTGAAATCGCTAATCGGAGTACGTGAAATCGCTAATAAGGTCACGTGAAATCGC
TAATCAAAAAGGCACGTGAGAACGCTAATAGCCCTTTCAGATCAACAGCTTGCAAACACCCCTCGCTCCG
GCAAGTAGTTACAGCAAGTAGTATGTTCAATTAGCTTTTCAATTATGAATATATATATCAATTATTGGTC
GCCCTTGGCTTGTGGACAATGCGCTACGCGCACCGGCTCCGCCCGTGGACAACCGCAAGCGGTTGCCCAC
CGTCGAGCGCCTTTGCCCACAACCCGGCGGCCGGCCGCAACAGATCGTTTTATAAATTTTTTTTTTTGAA
AAAGAAAAAGCCCGAAAGGCGGCAACCTCTCGGGCTTCTGGATTTCCGATCCCCGGAATTAGATCTTGGC
AGGATATATTGTGGTG
